>Addgene plasmid #180339 | pCMV_SEPT9_i1 R106W-msfGFP | addgene full sequence | sequence record 358046 | Addgene NGS Result
TAGTTATTAATAGTAATCAATTACGGGGTCATTAGTTCATAGCCCATATATGGAGTTCCGCGTTACATAA
CTTACGGTAAATGGCCCGCCTGGCTGACCGCCCAACGACCCCCGCCCATTGACGTCAATAATGACGTATG
TTCCCATAGTAACGCCAATAGGGACTTTCCATTGACGTCAATGGGTGGAGTATTTACGGTAAACTGCCCA
CTTGGCAGTACATCAAGTGTATCATATGCCAAGTACGCCCCCTATTGACGTCAATGACGGTAAATGGCCC
GCCTGGCATTATGCCCAGTACATGACCTTATGGGACTTTCCTACTTGGCAGTACATCTACGTATTAGTCA
TCGCTATTACCATGGTGATGCGGTTTTGGCAGTACATCAATGGGCGTGGATAGCGGTTTGACTCACGGGG
ATTTCCAAGTCTCCACCCCATTGACGTCAATGGGAGTTTGTTTTGGCACCAAAATCAACGGGACTTTCCA
AAATGTCGTAACAACTCCGCCCCATTGACGCAAATGGGCGGTAGGCGTGTACGGTGGGAGGTCTATATAA
GCAGAGCTGGTTTAGTGAACCGTCAGATCCGCTAGCATGAAGAAGTCTTACTCAGGAGGCACGCGGACCT
CCAGTGGCCGGCTCCGGAGGCTTGGTGACTCCAGTGGCCCAGCCTTAAAAAGATCTTTTGAGGTCGAGGA
GGTCGAGACACCCAACTCCACCCCACCCCGGAGGGTCCAGACTCCCCTACTCCGAGCCACTGTGGCCAGC
TCCACCCAGAAATTCCAGGACCTGGGCGTGAAGAACTCAGAACCCTCGGCCCGCCATGTGGACTCCCTAA
GCCAACGCTCCCCCAAGGCGTCCCTGCGGAGGGTGGAGCTCTCGGGCCCCAAGGCGGCCGAGCCGGTGTC
CTGGCGCACTGAGCTGTCCATTGACATCTCGTCCAAGCAGGTGGAGAACGCCGGGGCCATCGGCCCGTCC
CGGTTCGGGCTCAAGAGGGCCGAGGTGTTGGGCCACAAGACGCCAGAACCGGCCCCTCGGAGGACGGAGA
TCACCATCGTCAAACCCCAGGAGTCAGCCCACCGGAGGATGGAGCCCCCTGCCTCCAAGGTCCCCGAGGT
GCCCACTGCCCCTGCCACCGACGCAGCCCCCAAGAGGGTGGAGATCCAGATGCCCAAGCCTGCTGAGGCG
CCCACCGCCCCCAGCCCAGCCCAGACCTTGGAGAATTCAGAGCCTGCCCCTGTGTCTCAGCTGCAGAGCA
GGCTGGAGCCCAAGCCCCAGCCCCCTGTGGCTGAGGCTACACCCCGGAGCCAGGAGGCCACTGAGGCGGC
TCCCAGCTGCGTTGGCGACATGGCCGACACCCCCAGAGATGCCGGGCTCAAGCAGGCGCCTGCATCACGG
AACGAGAAGGCCCCGGTGGACTTCGGCTACGTGGGGATTGACTCCATCCTGGAGCAGATGCGCCGGAAGG
CCATGAAGCAGGGCTTCGAGTTCAACATCATGGTGGTCGGGCAGAGCGGCTTGGGTAAATCCACCTTAAT
CAACACCCTCTTCAAATCCAAAATCAGCCGGAAGTCGGTGCAGCCCACCTCAGAGGAGCGCATCCCCAAG
ACCATCGAGATCAAGTCCATCACGCACGATATTGAGGAGAAAGGCGTCCGGATGAAGCTGACAGTGATTG
ACACACCAGGGTTCGGGGACCACATCAACAACGAGAACTGCTGGCAGCCCATCATGAAGTTCATCAATGA
CCAGTACGAGAAATACCTGCAGGAGGAGGTCAACATCAACCGCAAGAAGCGCATCCCGGACACCCGCGTC
CACTGCTGCCTCTACTTCATCCCCGCCACCGGCCACTCCCTCAGGCCCCTGGACATCGAGTTTATGAAAC
GCCTGAGCAAGGTGGTCAACATCGTCCCTGTCATCGCCAAGGCGGACACACTCACCCTGGAGGAGAGGGT
CCACTTCAAACAGCGGATCACCGCAGACCTGCTGTCCAACGGCATCGACGTGTACCCCCAGAAGGAATTT
GATGAGGACTCGGAGGACCGGCTGGTGAACGAGAAGTTCCGGGAGATGATCCCATTTGCTGTGGTGGGCA
GTGACCACGAGTACCAGGTCAACGGCAAGAGGATCCTTGGGAGGAAGACCAAGTGGGGTACCATCGAAGT
TGAAAACACCACACACTGTGAGTTTGCCTACCTGCGGGACCTTCTCATCAGGACGCACATGCAGAACATC
AAGGACATCACCAGCAGCATCCACTTCGAGGCGTACCGTGTGAAGCGCCTCAACGAGGGCAGCAGCGCCA
TGGCCAACGGCGTGGAGGAGAAGGAGCCAGAAGCCCCAGAGATGGTGTCCAAGGGCGAGGAGCTGTTCAC
CGGCGTGGTGCCCATCCTGGTGGAGCTGGATGGCGACGTGAACGGCCACAAGTTCAGCGTGCGCGGCGAG
GGCGAGGGCGACGCCACCAACGGCAAGCTGACCCTGAAGTTCATCTGCACCACCGGCAAGCTGCCCGTGC
CCTGGCCCACCCTGGTGACCACCCTGACCTACGGCGTGCAGTGCTTCAGCCGCTACCCCGATCACATGAA
GCAGCACGATTTCTTCAAGAGCGCCATGCCCGAGGGCTACGTGCAGGAGCGCACCATCAGCTTCAAGGAT
GACGGCACCTACAAGACCCGCGCCGAGGTGAAGTTCGAGGGCGATACCCTGGTGAACCGCATCGAGCTGA
AGGGCATCGATTTCAAGGAGGATGGCAACATCCTGGGCCACAAGCTGGAGTACAACTTCAACAGCCACAA
CGTGTACATCACCGCCGATAAGCAGAAGAACGGCATCAAGGCCAACTTCAAGATCCGCCACAATGTGGAG
GATGGCTCCGTGCAGCTGGCCGATCACTACCAGCAGAACACCCCCATCGGCGACGGCCCAGTGCTGCTGC
CCGATAACCACTACCTGAGCACCCAGAGCAAGCTGTCCAAGGACCCCAACGAGAAGCGCGATCACATGGT
GCTGCTGGAGTTCGTGACCGCCGCCGGCATCACCCTGGGCATGGATGAGCTGTACAAGTGAGGATCCACC
GGATCTAGATAACTGATCATAATCAGCCATACCACATTTGTAGAGGTTTTACTTGCTTTAAAAAACCTCC
CACACCTCCCCCTGAACCTGAAACATAAAATGAATGCAATTGTTGTTGTTAACTTGTTTATTGCAGCTTA
TAATGGTTACAAATAAAGCAATAGCATCACAAATTTCACAAATAAAGCATTTTTTTCACTGCATTCTAGT
TGTGGTTTGTCCAAACTCATCAATGTATCTTAACGCGTAAATTGTAAGCGTTAATATTTTGTTAAAATTC
GCGTTAAATTTTTGTTAAATCAGCTCATTTTTTAACCAATAGGCCGAAATCGGCAAAATCCCTTATAAAT
CAAAAGAATAGACCGAGATAGGGT
[37 nt withheld, positions 3455-3491]
AAAGAACGTGGACTCCAACGTCAAAGG
[49 nt withheld, positions 3519-3567]
T
[91 nt withheld, positions 3569-3659]
G
[124 nt withheld, positions 3661-3784]
CAGGTGGCACTTTTCGGGGAAATGTGCGCGGAACCCCTATTTGTTTATTTTTCTAAATACATTCAAATAT
GTATCCGCTCATGAGACAATAACCCTGATAAATGCTTCAATAATATTGAAAAAGGAAGAGTCCTGAGGCG
GAAAGAACCAGCTGTGGAATGTGTGTCAGTTAGGGTGTGGAAAGTCCCCAGGCTCCCCAGCAGGCAGAAG
TATGCAAAGCATGCATCTCAATTAGTCAGCAACCAGGTGTGGAAAGTCCCCAGGCTCCCCAGCAGGCAGA
AGTATGCAAAGCATGCATCTCAATTAGTCAGCAACCATAGTCCCGCCCCTAACTCCGCCCATCCCGCCCC
TAACTCCGCCCAGTTCCGCCCATTCTCCGCCCCATGGCTGACTAATTTTTTTTATTTATGCAGAGGCCGA
GGCCGCCTCGGCCTCTGAGCTATTCCAGAAGTAGTGAGGAGGCTTTTTTGGAGGCCTAGGCTTTTGCAAA
GATCGATCAAGAGACAGGATGAGGATCGTTTCGCATGATTGAACAAGATGGATTGCACGCAGGTTCTCCG
GCCGCTTGGGTGGAGAGGCTATTCGGCTATGACTGGGCACAACAGACAATCGGCTGCTCTGATGCCGCCG
TGTTCCGGCTGTCAGCGCAGGGGCGCCCGGTTCTTTTTGTCAAGACCGACCTGTCCGGTGCCCTGAATGA
ACTGCAAGACGAGGCAGCGCGGCTATCGTGGCTGGCCACGACGGGCGTTCCTTGCGCAGCTGTGCTCGAC
GTTGTCACTGAAGCGGGAAGGGACTGGCTGCTATTGGGCGAAGTGCCGGGGCAGGATCTCCTGTCATCTC
ACCTTGCTCCTGCCGAGAAAGTATCCATCATGGCTGATGCAATGCGGCGGCTGCATACGCTTGATCCGGC
TACCTGCCCATTCGACCACCAAGCGAAACATCGCATCGAGCGAGCACGTACTCGGATGGAAGCCGGTCTT
GTCGATCAGGATGATCTGGACGAAGAGCATCAGGGGCTCGCGCCAGCCGAACTGTTCGCCAGGCTCAAGG
CGAGCATGCCCGACGGCGAGGATCTCGTCGTGACCCATGGCGATGCCTGCTTGCCGAATATCATGGTGGA
AAATGGCCGCTTTTCTGGATTCATCGACTGTGGCCGGCTGGGTGTGGCGGACCGCTATCAGGACATAGCG
TTGGCTACCCGTGATATTGCTGAAGAGCTTGGCGGCGAATGGGCTGACCGCTTCCTCGTGCTTTACGGTA
TCGCCGCTCCCGATTCGCAGCGCATCGCCTTCTATCGCCTTCTTGACGAGTTCTTCTGAGCGGGACTCTG
GGGTTCGAAATGACCGACCAAGCGACGCCCAACCTGCCATCACGAGATTTCGATTCCACCGCCGCCTTCT
ATGAAAGGTTGGGCTTCGGAATCGTTTTCCGGGACGCCGGCTGGATGATCCTCCAGCGCGGGGATCTCAT
GCTGGAGTTCTTCGCCCACCCTAGGGGGAGGCTAACTGAAACACGGAAGGAGACAATACCGGAAGGAACC
CGCGCTATGACGGCAATAAAAAGACAGAATAAAACGCACGGTGTTGGGTCGTTTGTTCATAAACGCGGGG
TTCGGTCCCAGGGCTGGCACTCTGTCGATACCCCACCGAGACCCCATTGGGGCCAATACGCCCGCGTTTC
TTCCTTTTCCCCACCCCACCCCCCAAGTTCGGGTGAAGGCCCAGGGCTCGCAGCCAACGTCGGGGCGGCA
GGCCCTGCCATAGCCTCAGGTTACTCATATATACTTTAGATTGATTTAAAACTTCATTTTTAATTTAAAA
GGATCTAGGTGAAGATCCTTTTTGATAATCTCATGACCAAAATCCCTTAACGTGAGTTTTCGTTCCACTG
AGCGTCAGACCCCGTAGAAAAGATCAAAGGATCTTCTTGAGATCCTTTTTTTCTGCGCGTAATCTGCTGC
TTGCAAACAAAAAAACCACCGCTACCAGCGGTGGTTTGTTTGCCGGATCAAGAGCTACCAACTCTTTTTC
CGAAGGTAACTGGCTTCAGCAGAGCGCAGATACCAAATACTGTTCTTCTAGTGTAGCCGTAGTTAGGCCA
CCACTTCAAGAACTCTGTAGCACCGCCTACATACCTCGCTCTGCTAATCCTGTTACCAGTGGCTGCTGCC
AGTGGCGATAAGTCGTGTCTTACCGGGTTGGACTCAAGACGATAGTTACCGGATAAGGCGCAGCGGTCGG
GCTGAACGGGGGGTTCGTGCACACAGCCCAGCTTGGAGCGAACGACCTACACCGAACTGAGATACCTACA
GCGTGAGCTATGAGAAAGCGCCACGCTTCCCGAAGGGAGAAAGGCGGACAGGTATCCGGTAAGCGGCAGG
GTCGGAACAGGAGAGCGCACGAGGGAGCTTCCAGGGGGAAACGCCTGGTATCTTTATAGTCCTGTCGGGT
TTCGCCACCTCTGACTTGAGCGTCGATTTTTGTGATGCTCGTCAGGGGGGCGGAGCCTATGGAAAAACGC
CAGCAACGCGGCCTTTTTACGGTTCCTGGCCTTTTGCTGGCCTTTTGCTCACATGTTCTTTCCTGCGTTA
TCCCCTGATTCTGTGGATAACCGTATTACCGCCATGCAT
Features (pLannotate 1.2.2; 14 found; start..end, strand, type, name):
     61..364     +  enhancer       CMV enhancer: human cytomegalovirus immediate early enhancer
    365..568     +  promoter       CMV promoter: human cytomegalovirus (CMV) immediate early promoter
    597..2354    +  CDS            SEPTIN9: SEPT9_HUMAN - Also known as KIAA0991, MSF, SEPT9. Experimental evidence at protein level: Swiss-Prot protein existence level 1. Filament-forming cytoskeletal GTPase (By similarity). May play a role in cytokinesis (Potential). May play a role in the internalization of 2 intracellular microbial pathogens, Listeria monocytogenes and Shigella flexneri. From Homo sapiens (Human).
   2352..3068    +  CDS            moxGFP: moxGFP is a basic (constitutively fluorescent) green fluorescent protein published in 2015, derived from Aequorea victoria. It is reported to be a rapidly-maturing monomer.
   3094..3178    +  CDS            large T antigen (fragment): large T antigen from SV40 (simian virus 40)
   3201..3322    +  polyA_signal   SV40 poly(A) signal: SV40 polyadenylation signal
   3356..3784    -  rep_origin     f1 ori (sequence partly withheld): f1 bacteriophage origin of replication; arrow indicates direction of (+) strand synthesis
   3811..3915    +  promoter       AmpR promoter: bla
   3917..4274    +  promoter       SV40 promoter: SV40 enhancer and early promoter
   4309..5103    +  CDS            NeoR/KanR: aminoglycoside phosphotransferase from Tn5; aph(3')-II (or nptII); confers resistance to neomycin, kanamycin, and G418 (Geneticin®)
   5124..5276    +  CDS            ble (fragment): BLE_KLEPN - Experimental evidence at protein level: Swiss-Prot protein existence level 1. Binding protein with a strong affinity to the bleomycin family of antibiotics. Binds to CL990; an antimitotic-antibiotic compound. From Klebsiella pneumoniae.
   5335..5382    +  polyA_signal   HSV TK poly(A) signal: herpes simplex virus thymidine kinase polyadenylation signal (Cole and Stacy, 1985)
   5473..5489    -  polyA_signal   bGH poly(A) signal (fragment): bovine growth hormone polyadenylation signal
   5711..6299    +  rep_origin     ori: high-copy-number ColE1/pMB1/pBR322/pUC origin of replication
