[The description below was written by a language model from this plasmid's Addgene catalogue record and pLannotate feature annotations shown in this document.]
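Description:
pCMV_SEPT9_i1 R106W-msfGFP is a 6.4 kb mammalian expression plasmid built on a Clontech pCMV backbone. It is propagated in E. coli at high copy from a ColE1/pUC-type origin and selected with kanamycin. Resistance comes from a Tn5 NeoR/KanR (aminoglycoside phosphotransferase) cassette that sits behind both a bacterial bla promoter and the SV40 enhancer/early promoter and ends in an HSV TK polyadenylation signal. This dual arrangement gives kanamycin resistance in bacteria and would also permit G418 selection in transfected mammalian cells. An f1 origin is also present. The short fragments annotated as SV40 large T antigen, ble and bGH poly(A) appear to be partial matches within backbone sequence rather than functional elements.

The payload is a single transcription unit in which the human cytomegalovirus immediate-early enhancer and promoter drive the human SEPTIN9 coding sequence, isoform 1 (SEPT9_i1, encoded by transcript variant 1), carrying the R106W substitution. The septin is fused at its C terminus to monomeric superfolder GFP and followed by an SV40 poly(A) signal. The automated annotation labels the fluorescent protein as moxGFP, a closely related Aequorea-derived monomeric GFP, whereas the catalogue entry identifies it as msfGFP. The insert was assembled by Gibson cloning.

SEPTIN9 is a filament-forming cytoskeletal GTPase. The associated publication concerns a motif unique to isoform 1 that mediates septin–microtubule association and influences stress fibers. The plasmid is intended for expressing the fluorescently tagged R106W mutant in mammalian cells, presumably so that its localization and cytoskeletal association can be imaged. The record does not state the functional consequence of the mutation.
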