Addgene plasmid #180339: pCMV_SEPT9_i1 R106W-msfGFP
Purpose: mammalian expression of human SEPT9_i1 R106W fused to monomeric superfolder GFP
Depositing lab: Manos Mavrakis. Depositing organization: CNRS UMR 7249, Institut Fresnel. Publication: Septin-microtubule association via a motif unique to the isoform 1 of septin 9 tunes stress fibers. Kuzmic M, Linares GC, Fialova JL, Iv F, Salaun D, Llewellyn A, Gomes M, Belhabib M, Liu Y, Asano K, Rodrigues M, Isnardon D, Tachibana T, Koenderink GH, Badache A, Mavrakis M, Verdier-Pinard P. J Cell Sci. 2021 Dec 2. pii: 273604. doi: 10.1242/jcs.258850. PubMed 34854883.
Backbone
  Vector backbone: pCMV
  Backbone manufacturer: Clontech
  Vector type: Mammalian Expression
Growth in bacteria
  Bacterial resistance: Kanamycin, 50 μg/mL
  Growth temperature: 37°C
  Growth strain: DH5alpha
  Copy number: High Copy
Gene/Insert
  Gene/Insert name: SEPTIN9_v1 (alt name: SEPT9_v1)
  Species: H. sapiens (human)
  Mutation: SEPT9_i1 R106W
  Entrez Gene: SEPTIN9 (a.k.a. AF17q25, MSF, MSF1, NAPB, PNUTL4, SEPT9, SINT1, SeptD1)
  Promoter: CMV
  Tag / fusion protein: msfGFP (C terminal on insert)
  Cloning method: Gibson Cloning
Terms and licenses: Academic/Nonprofit Terms; Industry Terms: Not Available to Industry
How to cite: pCMV_SEPT9_i1 R106W-msfGFP was a gift from Manos Mavrakis (Addgene plasmid # 180339 ; http://n2t.net/addgene:180339 ; RRID:Addgene_180339)
